Addgene plasmid #146332: pAc5.1B-lambdaN-HA-DmAGO1-F629V-siRNAres_F
Purpose: Insect Expression of DmAGO1-F629V
Depositing lab: Elisa Izaurralde. Depositing organization: Max Planck Institute for Developmental Biology. Publication: A C-terminal silencing domain in GW182 is essential for miRNA function. Eulalio A, Helms S, Fritzsch C, Fauser M, Izaurralde E. RNA. 2009 Jun;15(6):1067-77. doi: 10.1261/rna.1605509. Epub 2009 Apr 21. PubMed 19383769.
Backbone
  Vector backbone: Unknown
  Vector type: Insect Expression
Growth in bacteria
  Bacterial resistance: Ampicillin, 100 μg/mL
  Growth temperature: 37°C
  Growth strain: DH5alpha
  Copy number: Low Copy
Gene/Insert
  Gene/Insert name: DmAGO1-F629V
  Species: D. melanogaster (fly)
  Mutation: variation with 2 non silent mutations compared to the sequence given by NCBI:NM 166020.1.
  Entrez Gene: AGO1 (a.k.a. Dmel_CG6671, AGO-1, Ago, Ago-1, Ago1, Agp1, CG6671, Dm Ago1, DmAgo1, Dmel\CG6671, MRE20, ago-1, ago1, ago1-1, anon-WO0257455.29, argonaute1, dAGO1, dAgo1, dmAgo1, l(2)04845, l(2)4845, l(2)k00208, l(2)k08121)
  Cloning method: Unknown
Terms and licenses: Academic/Nonprofit Terms; Industry Terms: Not Available to Industry
Depositor comments: Plasmids from this collection were made available to the research community and donated after the lab closed. Please note that the sequence provided by the depositing laboratory may be theoretical/predicted or based on Sanger sequencing results. There may be discrepancies between sequencing results obtained by Addgene and the depositor sequence. If an Addgene verified sequence is not available, please contact before placing your order to request that our lab fully sequence the plasmid.
How to cite: pAc5.1B-lambdaN-HA-DmAGO1-F629V-siRNAres_F was a gift from Elisa Izaurralde (Addgene plasmid # 146332 ; http://n2t.net/addgene:146332 ; RRID:Addgene_146332)
