[The description below was written by a language model from this plasmid's Addgene catalogue record and pLannotate feature annotations shown in this document.]
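Description:
pAc5.1B-lambdaN-HA-DmAGO1-F629V-siRNAres_F is an 8,410 nt insect expression plasmid for producing a tagged, mutant form of Drosophila melanogaster Argonaute 1 (AGO1). The catalogue lists the backbone as unknown, although the name and the annotated parts point to a pAc5.1B-type vector. Transcription is driven by the Drosophila actin 5C (Ac5) promoter, a strong constitutive promoter used in fly cell lines, and is terminated by an SV40 polyadenylation signal. In bacteria the plasmid is maintained through a ColE1/pUC-type origin and selected with ampicillin via the bla gene and its promoter. The record lists it as low copy despite the annotation of the origin as high-copy type. Short fragments of a tetracycline resistance gene and of SV40 large T antigen are also annotated and appear to be non-functional backbone remnants.

The open reading frame begins with a short fragment of the bacteriophage lambda N protein. This is followed by an HA epitope, annotated as a partial match to a 3xHA element, and then the AGO1 coding sequence. The automated annotation labels this region by homology to rat Ago2 and covers only part of it, but the catalogue identifies the insert as DmAGO1. The lambdaN peptide binds BoxB RNA hairpins, so fusions of this kind are typically used to tether a protein to a BoxB-bearing reporter mRNA and test its silencing activity. The insert carries the F629V substitution, and the record notes two non-silent differences from the NCBI reference sequence. The "siRNAres" in the name suggests silent changes that make the transcript resistant to RNAi knockdown, allowing complementation of depleted cells, though the record does not spell this out. A vector-derived V5 tag lies downstream of the insert. Whether it is translated in frame is not stated.
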