Features (pLannotate 1.2.2; 11 found; start..end, strand, type, name):
     56..2568    +  promoter       Ac5 promoter: Drosophila melanogaster actin 5C promoter
   2589..2654    +  CDS            N (fragment): REGN_LAMBD - Experimental evidence at protein level: Swiss-Prot protein existence level 1. Plays a role as a transcriptional antitermination factor that allows the virus to initiate its lytic phase. Activates expression of the delayed viral early genes by modifying host RNA polymerase (RNAP) into a form that is resistant to termination signals. This antitermination function requires the host NusA protein which serves to stabilize the interaction between antitermination protein N and host RNA polymerase. From Escherichia phage lambda (Bacteriophage lambda).
   2685..2711    +  CDS            3xHA (fragment): three tandem HA epitope tags
   3060..5663    +  CDS            Ago2: AGO2_RAT - Also known as Eif2c2. Experimental evidence at protein level: Swiss-Prot protein existence level 1. Required for RNA-mediated gene silencing (RNAi) by the RNA- induced silencing complex (RISC). The 'minimal RISC' appears to include AGO2 bound to a short guide RNA such as a microRNA (miRNA) or short interfering RNA (siRNA). These guide RNAs direct RISC to complementary mRNAs that are targets for RISC-mediated gene silencing. The precise mechanism of gene silencing depends on the degree of complementarity between the miRNA or siRNA and its target. Binding of RISC to a perfectly comple
   5695..5736    +  CDS            V5 tag: epitope tag from simian virus 5
   5836..5970    -  polyA_signal   SV40 poly(A) signal: SV40 polyadenylation signal
   5993..6077    -  CDS            large T antigen (fragment): large T antigen from SV40 (simian virus 40)
   6078..6548    +  CDS            TcR (fragment): tetracycline efflux protein; tet; confers resistance to tetracycline
   6592..7180    -  rep_origin     ori: high-copy-number ColE1/pMB1/pBR322/pUC origin of replication
   7351..8211    -  CDS            AmpR: β-lactamase; bla; confers resistance to ampicillin, carbenicillin, and related antibiotics
   8212..8316    -  promoter       AmpR promoter: bla
>Addgene plasmid #146332 | pAc5.1B-lambdaN-HA-DmAGO1-F629V-siRNAres_F | depositor full sequence | sequence record 288777 | Full Sequence
CTTCAAGGAATTAATTCTATATTCTAAAAACACAAATGATACTTCTAAAAAAAATCATGAATGGCATCAA
CTCTGAATCAAATCTTTGCAGATGCACCTACTTCTCATTTCCACTGTCACATCATTTTTCCAGATCTCGC
TGCCTGTTATGTGGCCCACAAACCAAGACACGTTTTATGGCCATTAAAGCTGGCTGATCGTCGCCAAACA
CCAAATACATATCAATATGTACATTCGAGAAAGAAGCGATCAAAGAAGCGTCTTCGGGCGAGTAGGAGAA
TGCGGAGGAGAAGGAGAACGAGCTGATCTAGTATCTCTCCACAATCCAATGCCAACTGACCAACTGGCCA
TATTCGGAGCAATTTGAAGCCAATTTCCATCGCCTGGCGATCGCTCCATTCTTGGCTATATGTTTTTCAC
CGTTCCCGGGGCCATTTTCAAAGACTCGTCGGTAAGATAAGATTGTGTCACTCGCTGTCTCTCTTCATTT
GTCGAAGAATGCTGAGGAATTTCGCGATGACGTCGGCGAGTATTTTGAAGAATGAGAATAATTTGTATTT
ATACGAAAATCAGTTAGTGGAATTTTCTACAAAAACATGTTATCTATAGATAATTTTGTTGCAAAATATG
TTGACTATGACAAAGATTGTATGTATATACCTTTAATGTATTCTCATTTTCTTATGTATTTATAATGGCA
ATGATGATACTGATGATATTTTAAGATGATGCCAGACCACAGGCTGATTTCTGCGTCTTTTGCCGAACGC
AGTGCATGTGCGGTTGTTGTTTTTTGGAATAGTTTCAATTTTCGGACTGTCCGCTTTGATTTCAGTTTCT
TGGCTTATTCAAAAAGCAAAGTAAAGCCAAAAAAGCGAGATGGCAATACCAAATGCGGCAAAACGGTAGT
GGAAGGAAAGGGGTGCGGGGCAGCGGAAGGAAGGGTGGGGCGGGGCGTGGCGGGGTCTGTGGCTGGGCGC
GACGTCACCGACGTTGGAGCCACTCCTTTGACCATGTGTGCGTGTGTGTATTATTCGTGTCTCGCCACTC
GCCGGTTGTTTTTTTCTTTTTATCTCGCTCTCTCTAGCGCCATCTCGTACGCATGCTCAACGCACCGCAT
GTTGCCGTGTCCTTTATGCGTCATTTTGGCTCGAAATAGGCAATTATTTAAACAAAGATTAGTCAACGAA
AACGCTAAAATAAATAAGTCTACAATATGGTTACTTATTGCCATGTGTGTGCAGCCAACGATAGCAACAA
AAGCAACAACACAGTGGCTTTCCCTCTTTCACTTTTTGTTTGCAAGCGCGTGCGAGCAAGACGGCACGAC
CGGCAAACGCAATTACGCTGACAAAGAGCAGACGAAGTTTTGGCCGAAAAACATCAAGGCGCCTGATACG
AATGCATTTGCAATAACAATTGCGATATTTAATATTGTTTATGAAGCTGTTTGACTTCAAAACACACAAA
AAAAAAAATAAAACAAATTATTTGAAAGAGAATTAGGAATCGGACAGCTTATCGTTACGGGCTAACAGCA
CACCGAGACGAAATAGCTTACCTGACGTCACAGCCTCTGGAAGAACTGCCGCCAAGCAGAGAGAGAGAGA
AAAAGAGGGAGAGCAGCTTAGACCGCATGTGCTTGTGTGTGAGGCGTCTCTCTCTTCGTCTCCTGTTTGC
GCAAACGCATAGACTGCACTGAGAAAATCGATTACCTATTTTTTATGAATGAATATTTGCACTATTACTA
TTCAAAACTATTAAGATAGCAATCACATTCAATAGCCAAATACTATACCACCTGAGCGATGCAACGAAAT
GATCAATTTGAGCAAAAATGCTGCATATTTAGGACGGCATCATTATAGAAATGCTTCTTGCTGTGTACTT
TTCTCTCGTCTGGCAGCTGTTTCGCCGTTATTGTTAAAACCGGCTTAAGTTAGGTGTGTTTTCTACGACT
AGTGATGCCCCTACTAGAAGATGTGTGTTGCACAAATGTCCCTGAATAACCAATTTGAAGTGCAGATAGC
AGTAAACGTAAGCTAATATGAATATTATTTAACTGTAATGTTTTAATATCGCTGGACATTACTAATAAAC
CCACTATAAACACATGTACATATGTATGTTTTGGCATACAATGAGTAGTTGGGGAAAAAATGTGTAAAAG
CACCGTGACCATCACAGCATAAAGATAACCAGCTGAAGTATCGAATATGAGTAACCCCCAAATTGAATCA
CATGCCGCAACTGATAGGACCCATGGAAGTACACTCTTCATGGCGATATACAAGACACACACAAGCACGA
ACACCCAGTTGCGGAGGAAATTCTCCGTAAATGAAAACCCAATCGGCGAACAATTCATACCCATATATGG
TAAAAGTTTTGAACGCGACTTGAGAGCGGAGAGCATTGCGGCTGATAAGGTTTTAGCGCTAAGCGGGCTT
TATAAAACGGGCTGCGGGACCAGTTTTCATATCACTACCGTTTGAGTTCTTGTGCTGTGTGGATACTCCT
CCCGACACAAAGCCGCTCCATCAGCCAGCAGTCGTCTAATCCAGAGACCCCGGATCGGGGTACCCAACAT
GGACGCACAAACACGACGACGTGAGCGTCGCGCTGAGAAACAAGCTCAATGGAAAGCTGCAAACGGTGGA
TCTCCTCCAAGCTTGAATTCTATGTACCCATACGATGTTCCAGATTACGCTATGTCCACGGAGCGTGAGC
TGGCTCCCGGTGGGCCAGCTCAGCTCCATCCGCACACGCTGCCGCTGACTTTTCCGGATCTCCAGATGAC
CTCCACCGTGGGCATCATTGGGAAAGTCTACGAGTCACAGTGGACCCCCTCGCCCACTCGGCCTCAGAGT
CCCTCTCAGGCGCAGACTAGCTTCGACACGCTCACATCACCACCAGCGCCCGGCTCGTCGGTCAATCCCA
CCGCCGTCACCAGCCCAAGTGCCCAGAATGTGGCCGCTGGTGGAGCAACTGTGGCCGGTGCAGCAGCAAC
TGCCGCCCAGGTGGCCTCCGCCTTGGGTGCCACCACCGGCAGCGTGACGCCAGCAATTGCCACCGCAACG
CCAGCCACGCAGCCGGATATGCCCGTCTTTACGTGTCCACGACGCCCGAATCTCGGACGAGAGGGTCGCC
CGATTGTGCTGCGCGCCAATCACTTCCAGGTGACAATGCCGCGTGGCTATGTGCATCACTATGACATCAA
TATACAGCCGGACAAGTGTCCGCGAAAGGTGAACCGTGAGATTATCGAGACTATGGTGCATGCCTATAGC
AAGATCTTCGGAGTGCTCAAGCCGGTGTTCGATGGTCGCAACAATCTGTATACCCGCGATCCCCTGCCCA
TTGGCAACGAGCGTCTAGAGCTGGAGGTTACTCTACCCGGCGAGGGCAAAGATCGAATCTTTCGCGTGAC
GATCAAGTGGCAGGCTCAGGTCTCGCTCTTCAATTTGGAGGAAGCTCTCGAAGGCCGCACGCGGCAGATA
CCCTATGATGCCATTTTGGCGCTCGATGTGGTCATGCGCCATCTGCCCAGCATGACGTACACGCCAGTGG
GACGTAGCTTCTTCAGTTCCCCGGAGGGTTACTACCATCCCCTGGGTGGTGGACGCGAGGTTTGGTTCGG
TTTCCATCAGAGCGCAAGGCCCTCGCAGTGGAAGATGATGCTCAATATCGATGTCTCGGCCACCGCTTTC
TACAAGGCTCAACCAGTCATTGACTTCATGTGCGAGGTGCTGGACATTCGCGACATCAACGAGCAGCGCA
AACCGCTCACCGATTCGCAGCGCGTCAAGTTCACCAAAGAAATTAAAGGCCTGAAGATCGAGATCACCCA
CTGCGGCCAGATGCGTCGCAAGTATCGTGTGTGCAACGTCACTCGCCGCCCCGCTCAGATGCAATCATTC
CCACTGCAGCTGGAGAACGGACAGACCGTAGAGTGCACCGTGGCCAAGTACTTCCTGGACAAGTACCGCA
TGAAATTGCGCTACCCGCACTTGCCCTGCCTGCAGGTTGGCCAAGAGCACAAGCACACTTACCTGCCTCT
AGAGGTGTGCAACATTGTGGCCGGACAGCGGTGCATTAAAAAGCTGACCGATATGCAGACGTCGACCATG
ATCAAGGCCACAGCTCGTTCAGCTCCGGATCGTGAGCGTGAGATTAACAACTTGGTAAAGCGCGCCGACT
TCAACAACGATTCGTATGTGCAAGAGTTTGGCCTGACCATCTCCAATTCGATGATGGAGGTACGAGGACG
CGTCTTGCCTCCTCCCAAGCTTCAGTATGGGGGACGTGTGTCTACCGGCCTCACCGGCCAGCAGCTGTTC
CCGCCACAGAACAAGGTGAGCTTGGCCTCGCCCAACCAGGGTGTATGGGATATGCGAGGCAAGCAGTTCT
TCACTGGCGTCGAGATCCGCATCTGGGCCATCGCCTGTTTTGCCCCACAGCGCACGGTGCGCGAGGATGC
GCTGCGTAATTTCACCCAGCAGCTGCAGAAGATCTCAAACGATGCAGGCATGCCGATAATTGGACAGCCG
TGCTTCTGTAAGTACGCCACCGGGCCGGATCAAGTGGAACCCATGGTCCGTTACCTGAAGATCACCTTCC
CCGGCCTGCAACTCGTCGTGGTTGTGCTGCCCGGCAAGACTCCAGTATACGCCGAGGTGAAGCGTGTAGG
TGACACCGTTCTGGGTATGGCCACCCAGTGTGTGCAGGCCAAGAACGTGAACAAGACATCGCCACAGACG
CTCTCTAATCTGTGTCTGAAGATCAACGTCAAGTTGGGCGGCATCAATTCAATTCTGGTCCCCTCCATTC
GGCCAAAGGTCTTCAATGAGCCGGTCATCTTTTTGGGTGCCGATGTGACACACCCACCAGCTGGCGACAA
CAAGAAACCATCGATTGCCGCCGTCGTGGGCTCCATGGATGCCCATCCATCGCGGTATGCCGCCACCGTT
CGCGTACAGCAGCACCGACAGGAGATCATCCAGGAGCTGAGCAGCATGGTGCGCGAGCTGTTGATCATGT
TCTACAAGTCGACGGGCGGCTACAAGCCCCACCGCATCATACTCTATCGTGACGGAGTCTCCGAGGGACA
ATTCCCACATGTCCTGCAACACGAATTGACCGCCATTCGCGAGGCCTGCATTAAGCTAGAGCCAGAGTAT
CGGCCGGGCATCACATTCATTGTGGTGCAGAAGCGCCATCACACTCGACTCTTCTGCGCGGAGAAGAAGG
AGCAGAGCGGCAAATCGGGCAATATTCCCGCAGGCACCACCGTCGATGTGGGCATCACACATCCCACCGA
ATTTGATTTCTATCTATGCAGCCATCAGGGCATCCAGGGCACCAGTCGCCCCTCGCACTACCACGTTCTG
TGGGACGACAATCACTTTGACTCGGACGAGCTGCAGTGCCTCACGTATCAGCTATGCCGTACGTACGTGC
GCTGCACCCGATCCGTCAGTATACCGGCGCCAGCCTACTACGCCCATTTAGTGGCCTTCCGTGCCAGATA
TCATCTGGTGGAGAAGGAGCACGATTCGGGCGAGGGTTCGCACCAGAGCGGCTGCTCAGAGGATCGTACG
CCAGGTGCCATGGCCAGGGCCATCACTGTGCACGCGGATACCAAGAAGGTCATGTACTTTGCCTAACTCG
AGTCTAGAGGGCCCGCGGTTCGAAGGTAAGCCTATCCCTAACCCTCTCCTCGGTCTCGATTCTACGCGTA
CCGGTCATCATCACCATCACCATTGAGTTTAAACCCGCTGATCAGCCTCGACTGTGCCTTCTAAGGCCTG
AGCTCGCTGATCAGCCTCGATCGAGGATCCAGACATGATAAGATACATTGATGAGTTTGGACAAACCACA
ACTAGAATGCAGTGAAAAAAATGCTTTATTTGTGAAATTTGTGATGCTATTGCTTTATTTGTAACCATTA
TAAGCTGCAATAAACAAGTTAACAACAACAATTGCATTCATTTTATGTTTCAGGTTCAGGGGGAGGTGTG
GGAGGTTTTTTAAAGCAAGTAAAACCTCTACAAATGTGGTATGGCTGATTATGATCAGTCGACCGATGCC
CTTGAGAGCCTTCAACCCAGTCAGCTCCTTCCGGTGGGCGCGGGGCATGACTATCGTCGCCGCACTTATG
ACTGTCTTCTTTATCATGCAACTCGTAGGACAGGTGCCGGCAGCGCTCTGGGTCATTTTCGGCGAGGACC
GCTTTCGCTGGAGCGCGACGATGATCGGCCTGTCGCTTGCGGTATTCGGAATCTTGCACGCCCTCGCTCA
AGCCTTCGTCACTGGTCCCGCCACCAAACGTTTCGGCGAGAAGCAGGCCATTATCGCCGGCATGGCGGCC
GACGCGCTGGGCTACGTCTTGCTGGCGTTCGCGACGCGAGGCTGGATGGCCTTCCCCATTATGATTCTTC
TCGCTTCCGGCGGCATCGGGATGCCCGCGTTGCAGGCCATGCTGTCCAGGCAGGTAGATGACGACCATCA
GGGACAGCTTCAAGGATCGCTCGCGGCTCTTACCAGCCAGCAAAAGGCCAGGAACCGTAAAAAGGCCGCG
TTGCTGGCGTTTTTCCATAGGCTCCGCCCCCCTGACGAGCATCACAAAAATCGACGCTCAAGTCAGAGGT
GGCGAAACCCGACAGGACTATAAAGATACCAGGCGTTTCCCCCTGGAAGCTCCCTCGTGCGCTCTCCTGT
TCCGACCCTGCCGCTTACCGGATACCTGTCCGCCTTTCTCCCTTCGGGAAGCGTGGCGCTTTCTCAATGC
TCACGCTGTAGGTATCTCAGTTCGGTGTAGGTCGTTCGCTCCAAGCTGGGCTGTGTGCACGAACCCCCCG
TTCAGCCCGACCGCTGCGCCTTATCCGGTAACTATCGTCTTGAGTCCAACCCGGTAAGACACGACTTATC
GCCACTGGCAGCAGCCACTGGTAACAGGATTAGCAGAGCGAGGTATGTAGGCGGTGCTACAGAGTTCTTG
AAGTGGTGGCCTAACTACGGCTACACTAGAAGGACAGTATTTGGTATCTGCGCTCTGCTGAAGCCAGTTA
CCTTCGGAAAAAGAGTTGGTAGCTCTTGATCCGGCAAACAAACCACCGCTGGTAGCGGTGGTTTTTTTGT
TTGCAAGCAGCAGATTACGCGCAGAAAAAAAGGATCTCAAGAAGATCCTTTGATCTTTTCTACGGGGTCT
GACGCTCAGTGGAACGAAAACTCACGTTAAGGGATTTTGGTCATGAGATTATCAAAAAGGATCTTCACCT
AGATCCTTTTAAATTAAAAATGAAGTTTTAAATCAATCTAAAGTATATATGAGTAAACTTGGTCTGACAG
TTACCAATGCTTAATCAGTGAGGCACCTATCTCAGCGATCTGTCTATTTCGTTCATCCATAGTTGCCTGA
CTCCCCGTCGTGTAGATAACTACGATACGGGAGGGCTTACCATCTGGCCCCAGTGCTGCAATGATACCGC
GAGACCCACGCTCACCGGCTCCAGATTTATCAGCAATAAACCAGCCAGCCGGAAGGGCCGAGCGCAGAAG
TGGTCCTGCAACTTTATCCGCCTCCATCCAGTCTATTAATTGTTGCCGGGAAGCTAGAGTAAGTAGTTCG
CCAGTTAATAGTTTGCGCAACGTTGTTGCCATTGCTGCAGGCATCGTGGTGTCACGCTCGTCGTTTGGTA
TGGCTTCATTCAGCTCCGGTTCCCAACGATCAAGGCGAGTTACATGATCCCCCATGTTGTGCAAAAAAGC
GGTTAGCTCCTTCGGTCCTCCGATCGTTGTCAGAAGTAAGTTGGCCGCAGTGTTATCACTCATGGTTATG
GCAGCACTGCATAATTCTCTTACTGTCATGCCATCCGTAAGATGCTTTTCTGTGACTGGTGAGTACTCAA
CCAAGTCATTCTGAGAATAGTGTATGCGGCGACCGAGTTGCTCTTGCCCGGCGTCAACACGGGATAATAC
CGCGCCACATAGCAGAACTTTAAAAGTGCTCATCATTGGAAAACGTTCTTCGGGGCGAAAACTCTCAAGG
ATCTTACCGCTGTTGAGATCCAGTTCGATGTAACCCACTCGTGCACCCAACTGATCTTCAGCATCTTTTA
CTTTCACCAGCGTTTCTGGGTGAGCAAAAACAGGAAGGCAAAATGCCGCAAAAAAGGGAATAAGGGCGAC
ACGGAAATGTTGAATACTCATACTCTTCCTTTTTCAATATTATTGAAGCATTTATCAGGGTTATTGTCTC
ATGAGCGGATACATATTTGAATGTATTTAGAAAAATAAACAAATAGGGGTTCCGCGCACATTTCCCCGAA
AAGTGCCACCTGACGTCTAAGAAACCATTATTATCATGACATTAACCTATAAAAATAGGCGTATCACGAG
GCCCTTTCGT
